Addgene plasmid #235941: pME_Cp_0_6_007_psbA_3'Hom_Cr
Purpose: 3' Homology psbA in the M2 position used for genome integration at the psbA locus
Depositing lab: Tobias Erb. Depositing organization: Max Planck Institute for Terrestrial Microbiology. Publication: A modular high-throughput approach for advancing synthetic biology in the chloroplast of Chlamydomonas. Inckemann RM, Chotel T, Burgis M, Brinkmann CK, Andreas L, Baumann J, Sharma P, Klose M, Barrett J, Ries F, Paczia N, Glatter T, Mackinder LCM, Willmund F, Erb TJ. Nat Plants. 2025 Nov;11(11):2332-2349. doi: 10.1038/s41477-025-02126-2. Epub 2025 Nov 3. PubMed 41184475.
Backbone
  Vector backbone: pME_Cp_UAV_GFP
  Backbone size w/o insert (bp): 2101
  Vector type: Synthetic Biology
Growth in bacteria
  Bacterial resistance: Chloramphenicol, 25 μg/mL
  Growth temperature: 37°C
  Growth strain: DH5alpha
  Copy number: High Copy
Gene/Insert
  Gene/Insert name: psbA 3'Homology
  Species: Chlamydomonas reinhardtii
  Insert size (bp): 1019
  Cloning method: Restriction Enzyme; 5′ cloning site BsaI (destroyed during cloning); 3′ cloning site BsaI (destroyed during cloning)
  Sequencing primers: 5′ CGTATCACGAGGCAGAATTTC; 3′ CCTGCATAACGCGAAGTAATC
Terms and licenses: Academic/Nonprofit Terms; Industry Terms: Not Available to Industry
Depositor comments: Please visit https://doi.org/10.1101/2024.05.08.593163 for bioRxiv preprint.
How to cite: pME_Cp_0_6_007_psbA_3'Hom_Cr was a gift from Tobias Erb (Addgene plasmid # 235941 ; http://n2t.net/addgene:235941 ; RRID:Addgene_235941)
