[The description below was written by a language model from this plasmid's Addgene catalogue record and pLannotate feature annotations shown in this document.]
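Description:
pME_Cp_0_6_007_psbA_3'Hom_Cr is a small (about 3.1 kb) synthetic-biology part plasmid from a modular cloning toolkit for engineering the chloroplast of Chlamydomonas reinhardtii. It is built on the pME_Cp_UAV_GFP backbone, a roughly 2.1 kb acceptor vector. As that name suggests, the part probably replaced a GFP placeholder, although the record does not describe this step. The plasmid is maintained in E. coli through a high-copy ColE1/pUC-type origin. Selection is by chloramphenicol, using a cat (chloramphenicol acetyltransferase) gene driven by its native promoter and followed by the lambda t0 terminator. Additional bacterial terminators, including a his operon terminator, together with BioBrick prefix and suffix sequences, flank the cloning region and insulate the part from read-through transcription.

The payload is a fragment of about 1 kb from the C. reinhardtii chloroplast genome, the 3' homology arm for the psbA locus. It was inserted via BsaI sites that were destroyed during cloning, as is typical of Golden Gate assembly. The feature annotation found nothing within this region, so the table describes only the backbone. The insert contains no annotated promoter, coding sequence or reporter of its own. It is designated for the M2 position of the assembly scheme, where it would be combined with a matching 5' homology arm and expression cassettes in higher-level constructs. In the assembled construct, the arm directs homologous recombination so that transgenes integrate at psbA in the chloroplast genome. The plasmid is therefore a building block for assembly rather than a ready-to-transform vector.
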