Features (pLannotate 1.2.2; 8 found; start..end, strand, type, name):
   1044..1063    +  misc_feature   BioBrick suffix: universal suffix for all parts
   1064..1121    +  terminator     his operon terminator: This putative transcriptin terminator from the E. coli his operon has a 2-bp deletion introduced during synthesis. Its efficiency has not been determined.
   1316..1904    -  rep_origin     ori: high-copy-number ColE1/pMB1/pBR322/pUC origin of replication
   2087..2181    -  terminator     lambda t0 terminator: transcription terminator from phage lambda
   2205..2861    -  CDS            cat: CAT_ECOLX - Experimental evidence at protein level: Swiss-Prot protein existence level 1. This enzyme is an effector of chloramphenicol resistance in bacteria. From Escherichia coli. This protein is used as a marker in many commonly used cloning vectors, such as pACYC184.
   2862..2959    -  promoter       cat promoter: promoter of the E. coli cat gene encoding chloramphenicol acetyltransferase
   3045..3088    -  terminator     bacterial terminator: putative bacterial transcription terminator
   3091..3112    +  misc_feature   BioBrick prefix: BioBrick prefix for parts that do not start with "ATG"
>Addgene plasmid #235941 | pME_Cp_0_6_007_psbA_3'Hom_Cr | addgene full sequence | sequence record 476148 | Addgene NGS Result
GGTCTCGCGCTTCCAGCGATATTAAAGTTATTAGAAGAAAATAAAACTAGTCCATATCCAATTCCAATTA
TTCCAATTGAAACTATTTATGGGTTATTTACTAATATAGCTGAAGATTAATTTTTTTTAAAAAAATATTT
AATGCAATTGCAATAATAATAAATAGCATTAAATATGTAAATTTTAATTAACTAAAAGACCTAATCCAGC
CATAATATAAACGAAAGTGAATAAAGTGATATATATCTGAACCGATTTGATAGCGACGAAAGGCTAATAA
CGTTGTAGCAATTAAACGTCTACATATGGCGAAAAAAAAATTGGATTAACCTTCGGTAAGTAAAGCGATT
AACCTTCAGTAAGTTAAGCAATTAACCTTCGGTAAGTAAAGCGATTAACCTTCAGTAAGTTAAGCAATTA
ACCTTCGGTAAGTAAAGCGATTAACCTTCGGTAAGTAAAGCGATTAACCTTCGGTAAGTTAAGCAATTAA
CGGTCGATAGACTAATAAAAATTTATGTATTTAAACTTGTCTAACAGCGTATAAATATAACAGCGTATAA
ATATAAATGTAAGCCAACAGGCTGTCACGAAGTGATTATAGAACAACTAGGAAGACCACAGCACGTCCCA
AAAAATCCACGAAGGCATTTACCTTCGGTAAGATAATAAACCTCGATGTAGAGCTCATAAGAGCTCAAAT
TTACATATTGTAAACGACAGATTCACATATAGAACAACCAGGAAGACCGCATCACGTCCCATAAGATCCA
CGAAGGCATTTACCTTCGGTAAGATAATAAACCTCGATGTAGAGCTCATAAGAGCTCAAATTTACATATT
GTAAACGACAGATTCACATATAGAACAACCAGGAAGACCACATCACGTCCCATAAGATCCACGAAGGCAT
TTACCTTCGGTAAGATAATAAACCTCGATGTAGAGGCCATAAGAGCTCAAATTTACATATCGTAGACGAC
AGATTTACATATCGTAGACGACAAATACTTTAGACGGAGACGAGACTGAGACCACTCATCGCGACTAGTA
GCGGCCGCTGCAGTCCGGCAAAAAAGGGCAAGGTGTCACCACCCTGCCCTTTTTCTTTAAAACCGAAAAG
ATTACTTCGCGTTATGCAGGCTTCCTCGCTCACTGACTCGCTGCGCTCGGTCGTTCGGCTGCGGCGAGCG
GTATCAGCTCACTCAAAGGCGGTAATACGGTTATCCACAGAATCAGGGGATAACGCAGGAAAGAACATGT
GAGCAAAAGGCCAGCAAAAGGCCAGGAACCGTAAAAAGGCCGCGTTGCTGGCGTTTTTCCACAGGCTCCG
CCCCCCTGACGAGCATCACAAAAATCGACGCTCAAGTCAGAGGTGGCGAAACCCGACAGGACTATAAAGA
TACCAGGCGTTTCCCCCTGGAAGCTCCCTCGTGCGCTCTCCTGTTCCGACCCTGCCGCTTACCGGATACC
TGTCCGCCTTTCTCCCTTCGGGAAGCGTGGCGCTTTCTCATAGCTCACGCTGTAGGTATCTCAGTTCGGT
GTAGGTCGTTCGCTCCAAGCTGGGCTGTGTGCACGAACCCCCCGTTCAGCCCGACCGCTGCGCCTTATCC
GGTAACTATCGTCTTGAGTCCAACCCGGTAAGACACGACTTATCGCCACTGGCAGCAGCCACTGGTAACA
GGATTAGCAGAGCGAGGTATGTAGGCGGTGCTACAGAGTTCTTGAAGTGGTGGCCTAACTACGGCTACAC
TAGAAGAACAGTATTTGGTATCTGCGCTCTGCTGAAGCCAGTTACCTTCGGAAAAAGAGTTGGTAGCTCT
TGATCCGGCAAACAAACCACCGCTGGTAGCGGTGGTTTTTTTGTTTGCAAGCAGCAGATTACGCGCAGAA
AAAAAGGATCTCAAGAAGATCCTTTGATCTTTTCTACGGGGTCTGACGCTCAGTGGAACGAAAACTCACG
TTAAGGGATTTTGGTCATGAGATTATCAAAAAGGATCTTCACCTAGATCCTTTTAAATTAAAAATGAAGT
TTTAAATCAATCTAAAGTATATATGAGTAAACTTGGTCTGACAGCTCGAGGCTTGGATTCTCACCAATAA
AAAACGCCCGGCGGCAACCGAGCGTTCTGAACAAATCCAGATGGAGTTCTGAGGTCATTACTGGATCTAT
CAACAGGAGTCCAAGCGAGCTCGATATCAAATTACGCCCCGCCCTGCCACTCGTCGCAGTACTGTTGTAA
TTCATTAAGCATTCTGCCGACATGGAAGCCATCACAAACGGCATGATGAACCTGAATCGCCAGCGGCATC
AGCACCTTGTCGCCTTGCGTATAATATTTGCCCATGGTGAAAACGGGGGCGAAGAAGTTGTCCATATTGG
CCACGTTTAAATCAAAACTGGTGAAACTCACCCAGGGATTGGCTGATACGAAAAACATATTCTCAATAAA
CCCTTTAGGGAAATAGGCCAGGTTTTCACCGTAACACGCCACATCTTGCGAATATATGTGTAGAAACTGC
CGGAAATCGTCGTGGTATTCACTCCAGAGTGATGAAAACGTTTCAGTTTGCTCATGGAAAACGGTGTAAC
AAGGGTGAACACTATCCCATATCACCAGCTCACCGTCTTTCATTGCCATACGAAATTCCGGATGAGCATT
CATCAGGCGGGCAAGAATGTGAATAAAGGCCGGATAAAACTTGTGCTTATTTTTCTTTACGGTCTTTAAA
AAGGCCGTAATATCCAGCTGAACGGTCTGGTTATAGGTACATTGAGCAACTGACTGAAATGCCTCAAAAT
GTTCTTTACGATGCCATTGGGATATATCAACGGTGGTATATCCAGTGATTTTTTTCTCCATTTTAGCTTC
CTTAGCTCCTGAAAATCTCGATAACTCAAAAAATACGCCCGGTAGTGATCTTATTTCATTATGGTGAAAG
TTGGAACCTCTTACGTGCCCGATCAACTCGAGTGCCACCTGACGTCTAAGAAACCATTATTATCATGACA
TTAACCTATAAAAATAGGCGTATCACGAGGCAGAATTTCAGATAAAAAAAATCCTTAGCTTTCGCTAAGG
ATGATTTCTGGAATTCGCGGCCGCTTCTAGAGCGATGAGT
